>Addgene plasmid #136817 | pEBTet-SNAP-Cep57 | depositor full sequence | sequence record 264066 | Full Sequence
TTGTACAAAGTGGTGATGGCAGCTAGCGGCGCGCCCGGCCGCTCGAGTCTAGAGGGCCCGTTTAAACCCG
CTGATCAGCCTCGACTGTGCCTTCTAGTTGCCAGCCATCTGTTGTTTGCCCCTCCCCCGTGCCTTCCTTG
ACCCTGGAAGGTGCCACTCCCACTGTCCTTTCCTAATAAAATGAGGAAATTGCATCGCATTGTCTGAGTA
GGTGTCATTCTATTCTGGGGGGTGGGGTGGGGCAGGACAGCAAGGGGGAGGATTGGGAAGACAATAGCAG
GCTAGAGGATCGATCCCCGCCCCGGACGAACTAAACCTGACTACGACATCTCTGCCCCTTCTTCGCGGGG
CAGTGCATGTAATCCCTTCAGTTGGTTGGTACAACTTGCCAACTGGGCCCTGTTCCACATGTGACACGGG
GGGGGACCAAACACAAAGGGGTTCTCTGACTGTAGTTGACATCCTTATAAATGGATGTGCACATTTGCCA
ACACTGAGTGGCTTTCATCCTGGAGCAGACTTTGCAGTCTGTGGACTGCAACACAACATTGCCTTTATGT
GTAACTCTTGGCTGAAGCTCTTACACCAATGCTGGGGGACATGTACCTCCCAGGGGCCCAGGAAGACTAC
GGGAGGCTACACCAACGTCAATCAGAGGGGCCTGTGTAGCTACCGATAAGCGGACCCTCAAGAGGGCATT
AGCAATAGTGTTTATAAGGCCCCCTTGTTAACCCTAAACGGGTAGCATATGCTTCCCGGGTAGTAGTATA
TACTATCCAGACTAACCCTAATTCAATAGCATATGTTACCCAACGGGAAGCATATGCTATCGAATTAGGG
TTAGTAAAAGGGTCCTAAGGAACAGCGATATCTCCCACCCCATGAGCTGTCACGGTTTTATTTACATGGG
GTCAGGATTCCACGAGGGTAGTGAACCATTTTAGTCACAAGGGCAGTGGCTGAAGATCAAGGAGCGGGCA
GTGAACTCTCCTGAATCTTCGCCTGCTTCTTCATTCTCCTTCGTTTAGCTAATAGAATAACTGCTGAGTT
GTGAACAGTAAGGTGTATGTGAGGTGCTCGAAAACAAGGTTTCAGGTGACGCCCCCAGAATAAAATTTGG
ACGGGGGGTTCAGTGGTGGCATTGTGCTATGACACCAATATAACCCTCACAAACCCCTTGGGCAATAAAT
ACTAGTGTAGGAATGAAACATTCTGAATATCTTTAACAATAGAAATCCATGGGGTGGGGACAAGCCGTAA
AGACTGGATGTCCATCTCACACGAATTTATGGCTATGGGCAACACATAATCCTAGTGCAATATGATACTG
GGGTTATTAAGATGTGTCCCAGGCAGGGACCAAGACAGGTGAACCATGTTGTTACACTCTATTTGTAACA
AGGGGAAAGAGAGTGGACGCCGACAGCAGCGGACTCCACTGGTTGTCTCTAACACCCCCGAAAATTAAAC
GGGGCTCCACGCCAATGGGGCCCATAAACAAAGACAAGTGGCCACTCTTTTTTTTGAAATTGTGGAGTGG
GGGCACGCGTCAGCCCCCACACGCCGCCCTGCGGTTTTGGACTGTAAAATAAGGGTGTAATAACTTGGCT
GATTGTAACCCCGCTAACCACTGCGGTCAAACCACTTGCCCACAAAACCACTAATGGCACCCCGGGGAAT
ACCTGCATAAGTAGGTGGGCGGGCCAAGATAGGGGCGCGATTGCTGCGATCTGGAGGACAAATTACACAC
ACTTGCGCCTGAGCGCCAAGCACAGGGTTGTTGGTCCTCATATTCACGAGGTCGCTGAGAGCACGGTGGG
CTAATGTTGCCATGGGTAGCATATACTACCCAAATATCTGGATAGCATATGCTATCCTAATCTATATCTG
GGTAGCATAGGCTATCCTAATCTATATCTGGGTAGCATATGCTATCCTAATCTATATCTGGGTAGTATAT
GCTATCCTAATTTATATCTGGGTAGCATAGGCTATCCTAATCTATATCTGGGTAGCATATGCTATCCTAA
TCTATATCTGGGTAGTATATGCTATCCTAATCTGTATCCGGGTAGCATATGCTATCCTAATAGAGATTAG
GGTAGTATATGCTATCCTAATTTATATCTGGGTAGCATATACTACCCAAATATCTGGATAGCATATGCTA
TCCTAATCTATATCTGGGTAGCATATGCTATCCTAATCTATATCTGGGTAGCATAGGCTATCCTAATCTA
TATCTGGGTAGCATATGCTATCCTAATCTATATCTGGGTAGTATATGCTATCCTAATTTATATCTGGGTA
GCATAGGCTATCCTAATCTATATCTGGGTAGCATATGCTATCCTAATCTATATCTGGGTAGTATATGCTA
TCCTAATCTGTATCCGGGTAGCATATGCTATCCTCATGCATATACAGTCAGCATATGATACCCAGTAGTA
GAGTGGGAGTGCTATCCTTTGCATATGCCGCCACCTCCCAAGGGGGCGTGAATTTTCGCTGCTTGTCCTT
TTCCTGCTGGTTGCTCCCATTCTTAGGTGAATTTAAGGAGGCCAGGCTAAAGCCGTCGCATGTCTGATTG
CTCACCAGGTAAATGTCGCTAATGTTTTCCAACGCGAGAAGGTGTTGAGCGCGGAGCTGAGTGACGTGAC
AACATGGGTATGCCCAATTGCCCCATGTTGGGAGGACGAAAATGGTGACAAGACAGATGGCCAGAAATAC
ACCAACAGCACGCATGATGTCTACTGGGGATTTATTCTTTAGTGCGGGGGAATACACGGCTTTTAATACG
ATTGAGGGCGTCTCCTAACAAGTTACATCACTCCTGCCCTTCCTCACCCTCATCTCCATCACCTCCTTCA
TCTCCGTCATCTCCGTCATCACCCTCCGCGGCAGCCCCTTCCACCATAGGTGGAAACCAGGGAGGCAAAT
CTACTCCATCGTCAAAGCTGCACACAGTCACCCTGATATTGCAGGTAGGAGCGGGCTTTGTCATAACAAG
GTCCTTAATCGCATCCTTCAAAACCTCAGCAAATATATGAGTTTGTAAAAAGACCATGAAATAACAGACA
ATGGACTCCCTTAGCGGGCCAGGTTGTGGGCCGGGTCCAGGGGCCATTCCAAAGGGGAGACGACTCAATG
GTGTAAGACGACATTGTGGAATAGCAAGGGCAGTTCCTCGCCTTAGGTTGTAAAGGGAGGTCTTACTACC
TCCATATACGAACACACCGGCGACCCAAGTTCCTTCGTCGGTAGTCCTTTCTACGTGACTCCTAGCCAGG
AGAGCTCTTAAACCTTCTGCAATGTTCTCAAATTTCGGGTTGGAACCTCCTTGACCACGATGCTTTTCCA
AACCACCCTCCTTTTTTGCGCCCTGCCTCCATCACCCTGACCCCGGGGTCCAGTGCTTGGGCCTTCTCCT
GGGTCATCTGCGGGGCCCTGCTCTATCGCTCCCGGGGGCACGTCAGGCTCACCATCTGGGCCACCTTCTT
GGTGGTATTCAAAATAATCGGCTTCCCCTACAGGGTGGAAAAATGGCCTTCTACCTGGAGGGGGCCTGCG
CGGTGGAGACCCGGATGATGATGACTGACTACTGGGACTCCTGGGCCTCTTTTCTCCACGTCCACGACCT
CTCCCCCTGGCTCTTTCACGACTTCCCCCCCTGGCTCTTTCACGTCCTCTACCCCGGCGGCCTCCACTAC
CTCCTCGACCCCGGCCTCCACTACCTCCTCGACCCCGGCCTCCACTGCCTCCTCGACCCCGGCCTCCACC
TCCTGCTCCTGCCCCTCCTGCTCCTGCCCCTCCTCCTGCTCCTGCCCCTCCTGCCCCTCCTGCTCCTGCC
CCTCCTGCCCCTCCTGCTCCTGCCCCTCCTGCCCCTCCTGCTCCTGCCCCTCCTGCCCCTCCTCCTGCTC
CTGCCCCTCCTGCCCCTCCTCCTGCTCCTGCCCCTCCTGCCCCTCCTGCTCCTGCCCCTCCTGCCCCTCC
TGCTCCTGCCCCTCCTGCCCCTCCTGCTCCTGCCCCTCCTGCTCCTGCCCCTCCTGCTCCTGCCCCTCCT
GCTCCTGCCCCTCCTGCCCCTCCTGCCCCTCCTCCTGCTCCTGCCCCTCCTGCTCCTGCCCCTCCTGCCC
CTCCTGCCCCTCCTGCTCCTGCCCCTCCTCCTGCTCCTGCCCCTCCTGCCCCTCCTGCCCCTCCTCCTGC
TCCTGCCCCTCCTGCCCCTCCTCCTGCTCCTGCCCCTCCTCCTGCTCCTGCCCCTCCTGCCCCTCCTGCC
CCTCCTCCTGCTCCTGCCCCTCCTGCCCCTCCTCCTGCTCCTGCCCCTCCTCCTGCTCCTGCCCCTCCTG
CCCCTCCTGCCCCTCCTCCTGCTCCTGCCCCTCCTCCTGCTCCTGCCCCTCCTGCCCCTCCTGCCCCTCC
TGCCCCTCCTCCTGCTCCTGCCCCTCCTCCTGCTCCTGCCCCTCCTGCTCCTGCCCCTCCCGCTCCTGCT
CCTGCTCCTGTTCCACCGTGGGTCCCTTTGCAGCCAATGCAACTTGGACGTTTTTGGGGTCTCCGGACAC
CATCTCTATGTCTTGGCCCTGATCCTGAGCCGCCCGGGGCTCCTGGTCTTCCGCCTCCTCGTCCTCGTCC
TCTTCCCCGTCCTCGTCCATGGTTATCACCCCCTCTTCTTTGAGGTCCACTGCCGCCGGAGCCTTCTGGT
CCAGATGTGTCTCCCTTCTCTCCTAGGCCATTTCCAGGTCCTGTACCTGGCCCCTCGTCAGACATGATTC
ACACTAAAAGAGATCAATAGACATCTTTATTAGACGACGCTCAGTGAATACAGGGAGTGCAGACTCCTGC
CCCCTCCAACAGCCCCCCCACCCTCATCCCCTTCATGGTCGCTGTCAGACAGATCCAGGTCTGAAAATTC
CCCATCCTCCGAACCATCCTCGTCCTCATCACCAATTACTCGCAGCCCGGAAAACTCCCGCTGAACATCC
TCAAGATTTGCGTCCTGAGCCTCAAGCCAGGCCTCAAATTCCTCGTCCCCCTTTTTGCTGGACGGTAGGG
ATGGGGATTCTCGGGACCCCTCCTCTTCCTCTTCAAGGTCACCAGACAGAGATGCTACTGGGGCAACGGA
AGAAAAGCTGGGTGCGGCCTGTGAGGATCAGCTTATCGATGATAAGCTGTCAAACATGAGAATTCTTGAA
GACGAAAGGGCCTCGTGATACGCCTATTTTTATAGGTTAATGTCATGATAATAATGGTTTCTTAGACGTC
AGGTGGCACTTTTCGGGGAAATGTGCGCGGAACCCCTATTTGTTTATTTTTCTAAATACATTCAAATATG
TATCCGCTCATGAGACAATAACCCTGATAAATGCTTCAATAATATTGAAAAAGGAAGAGTATGAGTATTC
AACATTTCCGTGTCGCCCTTATTCCCTTTTTTGCGGCATTTTGCCTTCCTGTTTTTGCTCACCCAGAAAC
GCTGGTGAAAGTAAAAGATGCTGAAGATCAGTTGGGTGCACGAGTGGGTTACATCGAACTGGATCTCAAC
AGCGGTAAGATCCTTGAGAGTTTTCGCCCCGAAGAACGTTTTCCAATGATGAGCACTTTTAAAGTTCTGC
TATGTGGCGCGGTATTATCCCGTGTTGACGCCGGGCAAGAGCAACTCGGTCGCCGCATACACTATTCTCA
GAATGACTTGGTTGAGTACTCACCAGTCACAGAAAAGCATCTTACGGATGGCATGACAGTAAGAGAATTA
TGCAGTGCTGCCATAACCATGAGTGATAACACTGCGGCCAACTTACTTCTGACAACGATCGGAGGACCGA
AGGAGCTAACCGCTTTTTTGCACAACATGGGGGATCATGTAACTCGCCTTGATCGTTGGGAACCGGAGCT
GAATGAAGCCATACCAAACGACGAGCGTGACACCACGATGCCTGCAGCAATGGCAACAACGTTGCGCAAA
CTATTAACTGGCGAACTACTTACTCTAGCTTCCCGGCAACAATTAATAGACTGGATGGAGGCGGATAAAG
TTGCAGGACCACTTCTGCGCTCGGCCCTTCCGGCTGGCTGGTTTATTGCTGATAAATCTGGAGCCGGTGA
GCGTGGGTCTCGCGGTATCATTGCAGCACTGGGGCCAGATGGTAAGCCCTCCCGTATCGTAGTTATCTAC
ACGACGGGGAGTCAGGCAACTATGGATGAACGAAATAGACAGATCGCTGAGATAGGTGCCTCACTGATTA
AGCATTGGTAACTGTCAGACCAAGTTTACTCATATATACTTTAGATTGATTTAAAACTTCATTTTTAATT
TAAAAGGATCTAGGTGAAGATCCTTTTTGATAATCTCATGACCAAAATCCCTTAACGTGAGTTTTCGTTC
CACTGAGCGTCAGACCCCGTAGAAAAGATCAAAGGATCTTCTTGAGATCCTTTTTTTCTGCGCGTAATCT
GCTGCTTGCAAACAAAAAAACCACCGCTACCAGCGGTGGTTTGTTTGCCGGATCAAGAGCTACCAACTCT
TTTTCCGAAGGTAACTGGCTTCAGCAGAGCGCAGATACCAAATACTGTCCTTCTAGTGTAGCCGTAGTTA
GGCCACCACTTCAAGAACTCTGTAGCACCGCCTACATACCTCGCTCTGCTAATCCTGTTACCAGTGGCTG
CTGCCAGTGGCGATAAGTCGTGTCTTACCGGGTTGGACTCAAGACGATAGTTACCGGATAAGGCGCAGCG
GTCGGGCTGAACGGGGGGTTCGTGCACACAGCCCAGCTTGGAGCGAACGACCTACACCGAACTGAGATAC
CTACAGCGTGAGCTATGAGAAAGCGCCACGCTTCCCGAAGGGAGAAAGGCGGACAGGTATCCGGTAAGCG
GCAGGGTCGGAACAGGAGAGCGCACGAGGGAGCTTCCAGGGGGAAACGCCTGGTATCTTTATAGTCCTGT
CGGGTTTCGCCACCTCTGACTTGAGCGTCGATTTTTGTGATGCTCGTCAGGGGGGCGGAGCCTATGGAAA
AACGCCAGCAACGCGGCCTTTTTACGGTTCCTGGCCTTTTGCTGGCCTTGAAGCTGTCCCTGATGGTCGT
CATCTACCTGCCTGGACAGCATGGCCTGCAACGCGGGCATCCCGATGCCGCCGGAAGCGAGAAGAATCAT
AATGGGGAAGGCCATCCAGCCTCGCGTCGAACTAGATGATCCGGCTGTGGAATGTGTGTCAGTTAGGGTG
TGGAAAGTCCCCAGGCTCCCCAGCAGGCAGAAGTATGCAAAGCATGCATCTCAATTAGTCAGCAACCAGG
TGTGGAAAGTCCCCAGGCTCCCCAGCAGGCAGAAGTATGCAAAGCATGCATCTCAATTAGTCAGCAACCA
TAGTCCCGCCCCTAACTCCGCCCATCCCGCCCCTAACTCCGCCCAGTTCCGCCCATTCTCCGCCCCATGG
CTGACTAATTTTTTTTATTTATGCAGAGGCCGAGGCCGCCTCGGCCTCTGAGCTATTCCAGAAGTAGTGA
GGAGGCTTTTTTGGAGGGTGACCGCCACGACCGGTGCCGCCACCATCCCCTGACCCACGCCCCTGACCCC
TCACAAGGAGACGACCTTCCATGACCGAGTACAAGCCCACGGTGCGCCTCGCCACCCGCGACGACGTCCC
CCGGGCCGTACGCACCCTCGCCGCCGCGTTCGCCGACTACCCCGCCACGCGCCACACCGTCGACCCCGAC
CGCCACATCGAACGCGTCACCGAGCTGCAAGAACTCTTCCTCACGCGCGTCGGGCTCGACATCGGCAAGG
TGTGGGTCGCGGACGACGGCGCCGCGGTGGCGGTCTGGACCACGCCGGAGAGCGTCGAAGCGGGGGCGGT
GTTCGCCGAGATCGGCCCGCGCATGGCCGAGTTGAGCGGTTCCCGGCTGGCCGCGCAGCAACAGATGGAA
GGCCTCCTGGCGCCGCACCGGCCCAAGGAGCCCGCGTGGTTCCTGGCCACCGTCGGCGTCTCGCCCGACC
ACCAGGGCAAGGGTCTGGGCAGCGCCGTCGTGCTCCCCGGAGTGGAGGCGGCCGAGCGCGCCGGGGTGCC
CGCCTTCCTGGAGACCTCCGCGCCCCGCAACCTCCCCTTCTACGAGCGGCTCGGCTTCACCGTCACCGCC
GACGTCGAGGTGCCCGAAGGACCGCGCACCTGGTGCATGACCCGCAAGCCCGGTGCCTGACGCCCGCCCC
ACGACCCGCAGCGCCCGACCGAAAGGAGCGCACGACCCGGTCCGACGCGGCCCGACGGGTCCGAGGGGGG
TCGACCTCGAAACTTGTTTATTGCAGCTTATAATGGTTACAAATAAAGCAATAGCATCACAAATTTCACA
AATAAAGCATTTTTTTCACTGCATTCTAGTTGTGGTTTGTCCAAACTCATCAATGTATCTTATCATGTCT
GGATCTGATCCGAACCCCTTCCTCGACCAATTCTCATGTTTGACAGCTTATCATCGCAGATCCGGGCAAC
GTTGTTGCCATTGCTCGACCAATTCTCATGTTTGACAGCTTATCATCGCAGATCCGTATGGTGCACTCTC
AGTACAATCTGCTCTGATGCCGCATAGTTAAGCCAGTATCTGCTCCCTGCTTGTGTGTTGGAGGTCGCTG
AGTAGTGCGCGAGCAAAATTTAAGCTACAACAAGGCAAGGCTTGACCGACAATTGCATGAAGAATCTGCT
TAGGGTTAGGCGTTTTGCGCTGCTTCGCGATGTACGGGCCAGATATACGCGTATCTGAGGGGACTAGGGT
GTGTTTAGGCGAAAAGCGGGGCTTCGGTTGTACGCGGTTAGGAGTCCCCTCAGGATATAGTAGTTTCGCT
TTTGCATAGGGAGGGGGAAATGTAGTCTTATGCAATACTCTTGTAGTCTTGCAACATGGTAACGATGAGT
TAGCAACATGCCTTACAAGGAGAGAAAAAGCACCGTGCATGCCGATTGGTGGAAGTAAGGTGGTACGATC
GTGCCTTATTAGGAAGGCAACAGACGGGTCTGACATGGATTGGACGAACCACTGAATTCCGCATTGCAGA
GATATTGTATTTAAGTGCCTAGCTCGATACAATAAACGCCATTTGACCATTCACCACATTGGTGTGCACC
TCCAAGCTGGCCGGGGATCCTCTAGGGCCTCTGAGCTATTCCAGAAGTAGTGAAGAGGCTTTTTTGGAGG
CCTAGGCTTTTGCAAAAAGCTCCGGATCGATCCTGAGAACTTCAGGGTGAGTTTGGGGACCCTTGATTGT
TCTTTCTTTTTCGCTATTGTAAAATTCATGTTATATGGAGGGGGCAAAGTTTTCAGGGTGTTGTTTAGAA
TGGGAAGATGTCCCTTGTATCACCATGGACCCTCATGATAATTTTGTTTCTTTCACTTTCTACTCTGTTG
ACAACCATTGTCTCCTCTTATTTTCTTTTCATTTTCTGTAACTTTTTCGTTAAACTTTAGCTTGCATTTG
TAACGAATTTTTAAATTCACTTTTGTTTATTTGTCAGATTGTAAGTACTTTCTCTAATCACTTTTTTTTC
AAGGCAATCAGGGTATATTATATTGTACTTCAGCACAGTTTTAGAGAACAATTGTTATAATTAAATGATA
AGGTAGAATATTTCTGCATATAAATTCTGGCTGGCGTGGAAATATTCTTATTGGTAGAAACAACTACATC
CTGGTCATCATCCTGCCTTTCTCTTTATGGTTACAATGATATACACTGTTTGAGATGAGGATAAAATACT
CTGAGTCCAAACCGGGCCCCTCTGCTAACCATGTTCATGCCTTCTTCTTTTTCCTACAGCTCCTGGGCAA
CGTGCTGGTTATTGTGCTGTCTCATCATTTTGGCAAAGAATTGTAATACGACTCACTATAGGGCGAATTG
ATATGTCTAGATTAGATAAAAGTAAAGTGATTAACAGCGCATTAGAGCTGCTTAATGAGGTCGGAATCGA
AGGTTTAACAACCCGTAAACTCGCCCAGAAGCTAGGTGTAGAGCAGCCTACATTGTATTGGCATGTAAAA
AATAAGCGGGCTTTGCTCGACGCCTTAGCCATTGAGATGTTAGATAGGCACCATACTCACTTTTGCCCTT
TAGAAGGGGAAAGCTGGCAAGATTTTTTACGTAATAACGCTAAAAGTTTTAGATGTGCTTTACTAAGTCA
TCGCGATGGAGCAAAAGTACATTTAGGTACACGGCCTACAGAAAAACAGTATGAAACTCTCGAAAATCAA
TTAGCCTTTTTATGCCAACAAGGTTTTTCACTAGAGAATGCATTATATGCACTCAGCGCTGTGGGGCATT
TTACTTTAGGTTGCGTATTGGAAGATCAAGAGCATCAAGTCGCTAAAGAAGAAAGGGAAACACCTACTAC
TGATAGTATGCCGCCATTATTACGACAAGCTATCGAATTATTTGATCACCAAGGTGCAGAGCCAGCCTTC
TTATTCGGCCTTGAATTGATCATATGCGGATTAGAAAAACAACTTAAATGTGAAAGTGGGTCCGCGTACA
GCGGATCCCGGGAATTCAGATCTTATTAAAGCAGAACTTGTTTATTGCAGCTTATAATGGTTACAAATAA
AGCAATAGCATCACAAATTTCACAAATAAAGCATTTTTTTCACTGCATTCTAGTTGTGGTTTGTCCAAAC
TCATCAATGTATCTTATCATGTCTGGTCGAATCCATGGCGCAGAACTGGTAGGTATGGAAGATCCGCGTT
GACATTGATTATTGACTAGTTATTAATAGTAATCAATTACGGGGTCATTAGTTCATAGCCCATATATGGA
GTTCCGCGTTACATAACTTACGGTAAATGGCCCGCCTGGCTGACCGCCCAACGACCCCCGCCCATTGACG
TCAATAATGACGTATGTTCCCATAGTAACGCCAATAGGGACTTTCCATTGACGTCAATGGGTGGAGTATT
TACGGTAAACTGCCCACTTGGCAGTACATCAAGTGTATCATATGCCAAGTACGCCCCCTATTGACGTCAA
TGACGGTAAATGGCCCGCCTGGCATTATGCCCAGTACATGACCTTATGGGACTTTCCTACTTGGCAGTAC
ATCTACGTATTAGTCATCGCTATTACCATGGTGATGCGGTTTTGGCAGTACATCAATGGGCGTGGATAGC
GGTTTGACTCACGGGGATTTCCAAGTCTCCACCCCATTGACGTCAATGGGAGTTTGTTTTGGCACCAAAA
TCAACGGGACTTTCCAAAATGTCGTAACAACTCCGCCCCATTGACGCAAATGGGCGGTAGGCGTGTACGG
TGGGAGGTCTATATAAGCAGAGCTCTCCCTATCAGTGATAGAGATCTCCCTATCAGTGATAGAGATCGTC
GACGAGCTCGTTTAGTGAACCGTCAGATCGCCTGGAGACGCCATCCACGCTGTTTTGACCTCCATAGAAG
ACACCGGGACCGATCCAGCCTCCGGACTCTAGCGTTTAAACTTAAGCTTACCACCATGGATTATAAAGAC
GATGATGACAAGCACCACCACCACCACCACGACAAGGATTGTGAAATGAAACGCACCACACTGGACAGCC
CTTTGGGGAAGCTGGAGCTGTCTGGTTGTGAGCAGGGTCTGCACGAAATAATTTTTCTGGGCAAGGGGAC
GTCTGCAGCTGATGCCGTGGAGGTCCCAGCCCCCGCTGCGGTTCTCGGAGGTCCGGAGCCCCTGATGCAG
GCTACAGCCTGGCTGAATGCCTATTTCCACCAGCCCGAGGCTATCGAAGAGTTCCCCGTGCCGGCTCTTC
ACCATCCCGTTTTCCAGCAAGAGTCGTTCACCAGACAGGTGTTATGGAAGCTGCTGAAGGTTGTGAAATT
CGGAGAAGTGATTTCTTACTCTCACTTAGCAGCCCTGGCAGGCAACCCCGCAGCCACGGCAGCAGTGAAG
ACGGCACTGAGTGGCAATCCTGTCCCTATCCTGATCCCGTGCCACAGAGTGGTCCAGGGGGATTTGGATG
TGGGCGGTTACGAGGGTGGACTGGCCGTGAAGGAATGGCTTCTGGCCCATGAAGGCCACCGGTTGGGGAA
GCCAGGCTTGGGATTCGAACTGGAGGTGCTGTTCCAGGGCCCCGGTACCGCCATCACAAGTTTGTACAAA
AAAGCAGGCACCATGGCGGCGGCGTCTGTCTCTGCGGCTTCTGGTTCTCACTTGTCGAACAGCTTTGCTG
AGCCATCAAGGTCTAATGGAAGCATGGTTCGGCATTCTTCATCTCCATATGTAGTATATCCTTCGGATAA
GCCTTTCCTTAATAGTGATCTACGACGCTCCCCAAGTAAGCCTACACTTGCCTATCCAGAAAGCAACAGC
AGAGCCATATTTTCTGCTCTTAAGAATCTTCAAGATAAGATTCGACGCTTGGAACTTGAGAGGATTCAGG
CAGAAGAAAGTGTGAAAACCTTGTCTAGAGAAACAATTGAATATAAGAAAGTACTGGATGAACAGATACA
AGAAAGGGAGAATTCAAAGAATGAGGAATCAAAGCACAATCAAGAACTGACATCTCAGTTGTTAGCTGCA
GAAAATAAATGCAATCTATTAGAAAAACAATTGGAATACATGCGAAATATGATAAAGCATGCCGAAATGG
AGAGGACATCTGTCTTAGAGAAACAAGTTTCCCTAGAAAGAGAACGACAACATGATCAAACACATGTTCA
GAGCCAACTTGAAAAATTGGATCTTCTTGAACAGGAGTATAACAAACTTACCACAATGCAGGCCCTTGCA
GAAAAAAAAATGCAAGAGTTGGAAGCAAAACTCCATGAAGAAGAACAGGAAAGGAAACGCATGCAAGCTA
AGGCAGCTGAGTTGCAGACTGGTCTAGAAACAAATAGACTTATCTTTGAAGATAAGGCAACTCCGTGTGT
TCCCAATGCAAGAAGAATTAAAAAAAAGAAGTCAAAACCACCAGAAAAGGTGTAGATACCCAGCTTTC
Features (pLannotate 1.2.2; 31 found; start..end, strand, type, name):
     85..196     +  polyA_signal   bGH poly(A) signal: bovine growth hormone polyadenylation signal
    737..2526    -  rep_origin     oriP: Epstein-Barr virus oriP replication origin (Yates et al., 2000)
   2527..2745    -  CDS            gL (fragment): GL_EBVB9 - Experimental evidence at protein level: Swiss-Prot protein existence level 1. The heterodimer glycoprotein H-glycoprotein L is required for the fusion of viral and plasma membranes leading to virus entry into the host cell. Acts as a functional inhibitor of gH and maintains gH in an inhibited form. Upon binding to host integrins, gL dissociates from gH leading to activation of the viral fusion glycoproteins gB and gH. Fusion of EBV with B-lymphocytes requires the additional receptor- binding protein gp42, which forms a complex with gH/gL. The heterodimer gH/gL targets also host EPHA
   2828..4755    -  CDS            EBNA1 (fragment): Epstein-Barr nuclear antigen 1, also known as EBNA-1 crucial for latent viral infection, and for episomal amplification of vectors containing the oriP origin (Okita et al., 2013)
   4793..5137    -  CDS            BRRF2_EBVB9 (fragment): Protein inferred from homology: Swiss-Prot protein existence level 3. From Epstein-Barr virus (strain B95-8) (HHV-4) (Human herpesvirus 4).
   5140..5163    -  promoter       tet promoter (fragment): E. coli promoter for tetracycline efflux protein gene
   5276..5380    +  promoter       AmpR promoter: bla
   5381..6241    +  CDS            AmpR: β-lactamase; bla; confers resistance to ampicillin, carbenicillin, and related antibiotics
   6412..7000    +  rep_origin     ori: high-copy-number ColE1/pMB1/pBR322/pUC origin of replication
   7046..7169    -  CDS            TcR (fragment): tetracycline efflux protein; tet; confers resistance to tetracycline
   7207..7504    +  promoter       SV40 promoter: SV40 enhancer and early promoter
   7581..8180    +  CDS            PuroR: puromycin N-acetyltransferase; pac from Streptomyces alboniger; confers resistance to puromycin
   8271..8405    +  polyA_signal   SV40 poly(A) signal: SV40 polyadenylation signal
   8527..8579    -  misc_feature   bom (fragment): basis of mobility region from pBR322
   8710..8803    +  ncRNA          Retro dr1: Accession: RF00214 - Retrovirus direct repeat 1 (dr1)
   8839..9100    +  promoter       RSV promoter: Rous sarcoma virus enhancer/promoter
   9126..9186    +  promoter       SV40 promoter (fragment): SV40 early promoter
   9217..9789    +  intron         β-globin intron: intron from rabbit β-globin gene
   9844..9862    +  promoter       T7 promoter: promoter for bacteriophage T7 RNA polymerase
   9873..10493   +  CDS            tetR: TETR2_ECOLX - Experimental evidence at protein level: Swiss-Prot protein existence level 1. TetR is the repressor of the tetracycline resistance element; its N-terminal region forms a helix-turn-helix structure and binds DNA. Binding of tetracycline to TetR reduces the repressor affinity for the tetracycline resistance gene (tetA) promoter operator sites. From Escherichia coli.
  10535..10656   +  polyA_signal   SV40 poly(A) signal: SV40 polyadenylation signal
  10711..11090   +  enhancer       CMV enhancer: human cytomegalovirus immediate early enhancer
  11091..11294   +  promoter       CMV promoter: human cytomegalovirus (CMV) immediate early promoter
  11296..11315   +  promoter       PLtetO-1 promoter (fragment): modified phage lambda PL promoter with tet operator sites (Lutz and Bujard, 1997)
  11317..11336   +  promoter       PLtetO-1 promoter (fragment): modified phage lambda PL promoter with tet operator sites (Lutz and Bujard, 1997)
  11344..11377   +  promoter       TRE3GV promoter (fragment): 3rd-generation Tet-responsive promoter that can be activated by binding of Tet-On® 3G, optimized for retroviral and lentiviral vectors
  11493..11510   +  CDS            9xHis (fragment): 9xHis affinity tag
  11511..12053   +  CDS            MGMT (fragment): MGMT_HUMAN - Experimental evidence at protein level: Swiss-Prot protein existence level 1. Involved in the cellular defense against the biological effects of O6-methylguanine (O6-MeG) and O4-methylthymine (O4-MeT) in DNA. Repairs the methylated nucleobase in DNA by stoichiometrically transferring the methyl group to a cysteine residue in the enzyme. This is a suicide reaction: the enzyme is irreversibly inactivated. From Homo sapiens (Human).
  12097..12117   +  protein_bind   attB1: mutant version of attB; core recombination site for the Gateway® BP reaction BP Clonase™
  12123..12929   +  CDS            CEP57 (fragment): CEP57_HUMAN - Also known as KIAA0092, TSP57. Experimental evidence at protein level: Swiss-Prot protein existence level 1. Centrosomal protein which may be required for microtubule attachment to centrosomes. May act by forming ring-like structures around microtubules. Mediates nuclear translocation and mitogenic activity of the internalized growth factor FGF2, but that of FGF1. From Homo sapiens (Human).
  12938..14      -  protein_bind   attB2 (across the origin): mutant version of attB; recombination site for the Gateway® BP reaction BP Clonase™
