>Addgene plasmid #136817 | pEBTet-SNAP-Cep57 | addgene full sequence | sequence record 275944 | Addgene NGS Result
TTGTACAAAGTGGTGATGGCAGCTAGCGGCGCGCCCGGCCGCTCGAGTCTAGAGGGCCCGTTTAAACCCG
CTGATCAGCCTCGACTGTGCCTTCTAGTTGCCAGCCATCTGTTGTTTGCCCCTCCCCCGTGCCTTCCTTG
ACCCTGGAAGGTGCCACTCCCACTGTCCTTTCCTAATAAAATGAGGAAATTGCATCGCATTGTCTGAGTA
GGTGTCATTCTATTCTGGGGGGTGGGGTGGGGCAGGACAGCAAGGGGGAGGATTGGGAAGACAATAGCAG
GCTAGAGGATCGATCCCCGCCCCGGACGAACTAAACCTGACTACGACATCTCTGCCCCTTCTTCGCGGGG
CAGTGCATGTAATCCCTTCAGTTGGTTGGTACAACTTGCCAACTGGGCCCTGTTCCACATGTGACACGGG
GGGGGACCAAACACAAAGGGGTTCTCTGACTGTAGTTGACATCCTTATAAATGGATGTGCACATTTGCCA
ACACTGAGTGGCTTTCATCCTGGAGCAGACTTTGCAGTCTGTGGACTGCAACACAACATTGCCTTTATGT
GTAACTCTTGGCTGAAGCTCTTACACCAATGCTGGGGGACATGTACCTCCCAGGGGCCCAGGAAGACTAC
GGGAGGCTACACCAACGTCAATCAGAGGGGCCTGTGTAGCTACCGATAAGCGGACCCTCAAGAGGGCATT
AGCAATAGTGTTTATAAGGCCCCCTTGTTAACCCTAAACGGGTAGCATATGCTTCCCGGGTAGTAGTATA
TACTATCCAGACTAACCCTAATTCAATAGCATATGTTACCCAACGGGAAGCATATGCTATCGAATTAGGG
TTAGTAAAAGGGTCCTAAGGAACAGCGATATCTCCCACCCCATGAGCTGTCACGGTTTTATTTACATGGG
GTCAGGATTCCACGAGGGTAGTGAACCATTTTAGTCACAAGGGCAGTGGCTGAAGATCAAGGAGCGGGCA
GTGAACTCTCCTGAATCTTCGCCTGCTTCTTCATTCTCCTTCGTTTAGCTAATAGAATAACTGCTGAGTT
GTGAACAGTAAGGTGTATGTGAGGTGCTCGAAAACAAGGTTTCAGGTGACGCCCCCAGAATAAAATTTGG
ACGGGGGGTTCAGTGGTGGCATTGTGCTATGACACCAATATAACCCTCACAAACCCCTTGGGCAATAAAT
ACTAGTGTAGGAATGAAACATTCTGAATATCTTTAACAATAGAAATCCATGGGGTGGGGACAAGCCGTAA
AGACTGGATGTCCATCTCACACGAATTTATGGCTATGGGCAACACATAATCCTAGTGCAATATGATACTG
GGGTTATTAAGATGTGTCCCAGGCAGGGACCAAGACAGGTGAACCATGTTGTTACACTCTATTTGTAACA
AGGGGAAAGAGAGTGGACGCCGACAGCAGCGGACTCCACTGGTTGTCTCTAACACCCCCGAAAATTAAAC
GGGGCTCCACGCCAATGGGGCCCATAAACAAAGACAAGTGGCCACTCTTTTTTTTGAAATTGTGGAGTGG
GGGCACGCGTCAGCCCCCACACGCCGCCCTGCGGTTTTGGACTGTAAAATAAGGGTGTAATAACTTGGCT
GATTGTAACCCCGCTAACCACTGCGGTCAAACCACTTGCCCACAAAACCACTAATGGCACCCCGGGGAAT
ACCTGCATAAGTAGGTGGGCGGGCCAAGATAGGGGCGCGATTGCTGCGATCTGGAGGACAAATTACACAC
ACTTGCGCCTGAGCGCCAAGCACAGGGTTGTTGGTCCTCATATTCACGAGGTCGCTGAGAGCACGGTGGG
CTAATGTTGCCATGGGTAGCATATACTACCCAAATATCTGGATAGCATATGCTATCCTAATCTATATCTG
GGTAGCATAGGCTATCCTAATCTATATCTGGGTAGTATATGCTATCCTAATCTGTATCCGGGTAGCATAT
GCTATCCTAATAGAGATTAGGGTAGTATATGCTATCCTAATTTATATCTGGGTAGCATATACTACCCAAA
TATCTGGATAGCATATGCTATCCTAATCTATATCTGGGTAGCATATGCTATCCTAATCTATATCTGGGTA
GCATAGGCTATCCTAATCTATATCTGGGTAGCATATGCTATCCTAATCTATATCTGGGTAGTATATGCTA
TCCTAATTTATATCTGGGTAGCATAGGCTATCCTAATCTATATCTGGGTAGCATATGCTATCCTAATCTA
TATCTGGGTAGTATATGCTATCCTAATCTGTATCCGGGTAGCATATGCTATCCTCATGCATATACAGTCA
GCATATGATACCCAGTAGTAGAGTGGGAGTGCTATCCTTTGCATATGCCGCCACCTCCCAAGGGGGCGTG
AATTTTCGCTGCTTGTCCTTTTCCTGCTGGTTGCTCCCATTCTTAGGTGAATTTAAGGAGGCCAGGCTAA
AGCCGTCGCATGTCTGATTGCTCACCAGGTAAATGTCGCTAATGTTTTCCAACGCGAGAAGGTGTTGAGC
GCGGAGCTGAGTGACGTGACAACATGGGTATGCCCAATTGCCCCATGTTGGGAGGACGAAAATGGTGACA
AGACAGATGGCCAGAAATACACCAACAGCACGCATGATGTCTACTGGGGATTTATTCTTTAGTGCGGGGG
AATACACGGCTTTTAATACGATTGAGGGCGTCTCCTAACAAGTTACATCACTCCTGCCCTTCCTCACCCT
CATCTCCATCACCTCCTTCATCTCCGTCATCTCCGTCATCACCCTCCGCGGCAGCCCCTTCCACCATAGG
TGGAAACCAGGGAGGCAAATCTACTCCATCGTCAAAGCTGCACACAGTCACCCTGATATTGCAGGTAGGA
GCGGGCTTTGTCATAACAAGGTCCTTAATCGCATCCTTCAAAACCTCAGCAAATATATGAGTTTGTAAAA
AGACCATGAAATAACAGACAATGGACTCCCTTAGCGGGCCAGGTTGTGGGCCGGGTCCAGGGGCCATTCC
AAAGGGGAGACGACTCAATGGTGTAAGACGACATTGTGGAATAGCAAGGGCAGTTCCTCGCCTTAGGTTG
TAAAGGGAGGTCTTACTACCTCCATATACGAACACACCGGCGACCCAAGTTCCTTCGTCGGTAGTCCTTT
CTACGTGACTCCTAGCCAGGAGAGCTCTTAAACCTTCTGCAATGTTCTCAAATTTCGGGTTGGAACCTCC
TTGACCACGATGCTTTCCAAACCACCCTCCTTTTTTGCGCCTGCCTCCATCACCCTGACCCCGGGGTCCA
GTGCTTGGGCCTTCTCCTGGGTCATCTGCGGGGCCCTGCTCTATCGCTCCCGGGGGCACGTCAGGCTCAC
CATCTGGGCCACCTTCTTGGTGGTATTCAAAATAATCGGCTTCCCCTACAGGGTGGAAAAATGGCCTTCT
ACCTGGAGGGGGCCTGCGCGGTGGAGACCCGGATGATGATGACTGACTACTGGGACTCCTGGGCCTCTTT
TCTCCACGTCCACGACCTCTCCCCCTGGCTCTTTCACGACTTCCCCCCCTGGCTCTTTCACGTCCTCTAC
CCCGGCGGCCTCCACTACCTCCTCGACCCCGGCCTCCACTACCTCCTCGACCCCGGCCTCCACTGCCTCC
TCGACCCCGGCCTCCACCTCCTGCTCCTGCCCCTCCTGCTCCTGCCCCTCCTCCTGCTCCTGCCCCTCCT
GCCCCTCCTGCTCCTGCCCCTCCTGCCCCTCCTGCTCCTGCCCCTCCTGCCCCTCCTGCTCCTGCCCCTC
CTGCCCCTCCTCCTGCTCCTGCCCCTCCTGCCCCTCCTCCTGCTCCTGCCCCTCCTGCCCCTCCTGCTCC
TGCCCCTCCTGCCCCTCCTGCTCCTGCCCCTCCTGCCCCTCCTGCTCCTGCCCCTCCTGCTCCTGCCCCT
CCTGCTCCTGCCCCTCCTGCTCCTGCCCCTCCTGCCCCTCCTGCCCCTCCTCCTGCTCCTGCCCCTCCTG
CTCCTGCCCCTCCTGCCCCTCCTGCCCCTCCTGCTCCTGCCCCTCCTCCTSCTCCTGCCCCTCCTGCCCC
TCCTSCCCCTCCTCCTSCTCCTSCCCCTCCTGCCCCTCCTCCTGCTCCTGCCCCTCCTCCTGCTCCTGCC
CCTCCTGCCCCTCCTSCCCCTCCTCCTGCTCCTGCCCCTCCTGCCCCTCCTCCTGCTCCTGCCCCTCCTC
CTGCTCCTGCCCCTCCTGCCCCTCCTGCCCCTCCTCCTGCTCCTGCCCCTCCTCCTGCTCCTGCCCCTCC
TGCCCCTCCTGCCCCTCCTGCCCCTCCTCCTGCTCCTGCCCCTCCTCCTGCTCCTGCCCCTCCTGCTCCT
GCCCCTCCCGCTCCTGCTCCTGCTCCTGTTCCACCGTGGGTCCCTTTGCAGCCAATGCAACTTGGACGTT
TTTGGGGTCTCCGGACACCATCTCTATGTCTTGGCCCTGATCCTGAGCCGCCCGGGGCTCCTGGTCTTCC
GCCTCCTCGTCCTCGTCCTCTTCCCCGTCCTCGTCCATGGTTATCACCCCCTCTTCTTTGAGGTCCACTG
CCGCCGGAGCCTTCTGGTCCAGATGTGTCTCCCTTCTCTCCTAGGCCATTTCCAGGTCCTGTACCTGGCC
CCTCGTCAGACATGATTCACACTAAAAGAGATCAATAGACATCTTTATTAGACGACGCTCAGTGAATACA
GGGAGTGCAGACTCCTGCCCCCTCCAACAGCCCCCCCACCCTCATCCCCTTCATGGTCGCTGTCAGACAG
ATCCAGGTCTGAAAATTCCCCATCCTCCGAACCATCCTCGTCCTCATCACCAATTACTCGCAGCCCGGAA
AACTCCCGCTGAACATCCTCAAGATTTGCGTCCTGAGCCTCAAGCCAGGCCTCAAATTCCTCGTCCCCCT
TTTTGCTGGACGGTAGGGATGGGGATTCTCGGGACCCCTCCTCTTCCTCTTCAAGGTCACCAGACAGAGA
TGCTACTGGGGCAACGGAAGAAAAGCTGGGTGCGGCCTGTGAGGATCAGCTTATCGATGATAAGCTGTCA
AACATGAGAATTCTTGAAGACGAAAGGGCCTCGTGATACGCCTATTTTTATAGGTTAATGTCATGATAAT
AATGGTTTCTTAGACGTCAGGTGGCACTTTTCGGGGAAATGTGCGCGGAACCCCTATTTGTTTATTTTTC
TAAATACATTCAAATATGTATCCGCTCATGAGACAATAACCCTGATAAATGCTTCAATAATATTGAAAAA
GGAAGAGTATGAGTATTCAACATTTCCGTGTCGCCCTTATTCCCTTTTTTGCGGCATTTTGCCTTCCTGT
TTTTGCTCACCCAGAAACGCTGGTGAAAGTAAAAGATGCTGAAGATCAGTTGGGTGCACGAGTGGGTTAC
ATCGAACTGGATCTCAACAGCGGTAAGATCCTTGAGAGTTTTCGCCCCGAAGAACGTTTTCCAATGATGA
GCACTTTTAAAGTTCTGCTATGTGGCGCGGTATTATCCCGTGTTGACGCCGGGCAAGAGCAACTCGGTCG
CCGCATACACTATTCTCAGAATGACTTGGTTGAGTACTCACCAGTCACAGAAAAGCATCTTACGGATGGC
ATGACAGTAAGAGAATTATGCAGTGCTGCCATAACCATGAGTGATAACACTGCGGCCAACTTACTTCTGA
CAACGATCGGAGGACCGAAGGAGCTAACCGCTTTTTTGCACAACATGGGGGATCATGTAACTCGCCTTGA
TCGTTGGGAACCGGAGCTGAATGAAGCCATACCAAACGACGAGCGTGACACCACGATGCCTGCAGCAATG
GCAACAACGTTGCGCAAACTATTAACTGGCGAACTACTTACTCTAGCTTCCCGGCAACAATTAATAGACT
GGATGGAGGCGGATAAAGTTGCAGGACCACTTCTGCGCTCGGCCCTTCCGGCTGGCTGGTTTATTGCTGA
TAAATCTGGAGCCGGTGAGCGTGGGTCTCGCGGTATCATTGCAGCACTGGGGCCAGATGGTAAGCCCTCC
CGTATCGTAGTTATCTACACGACGGGGAGTCAGGCAACTATGGATGAACGAAATAGACAGATCGCTGAGA
TAGGTGCCTCACTGATTAAGCATTGGTAACTGTCAGACCAAGTTTACTCATATATACTTTAGATTGATTT
AAAACTTCATTTTTAATTTAAAAGGATCTAGGTGAAGATCCTTTTTGATAATCTCATGACCAAAATCCCT
TAACGTGAGTTTTCGTTCCACTGAGCGTCAGACCCCGTAGAAAAGATCAAAGGATCTTCTTGAGATCCTT
TTTTTCTGCGCGTAATCTGCTGCTTGCAAACAAAAAAACCACCGCTACCAGCGGTGGTTTGTTTGCCGGA
TCAAGAGCTACCAACTCTTTTTCCGAAGGTAACTGGCTTCAGCAGAGCGCAGATACCAAATACTGTCCTT
CTAGTGTAGCCGTAGTTAGGCCACCACTTCAAGAACTCTGTAGCACCGCCTACATACCTCGCTCTGCTAA
TCCTGTTACCAGTGGCTGCTGCCAGTGGCGATAAGTCGTGTCTTACCGGGTTGGACTCAAGACGATAGTT
ACCGGATAAGGCGCAGCGGTCGGGCTGAACGGGGGGTTCGTGCACACAGCCCAGCTTGGAGCGAACGACC
TACACCGAACTGAGATACCTACAGCGTGAGCTATGAGAAAGCGCCACGCTTCCCGAAGGGAGAAAGGCGG
ACAGGTATCCGGTAAGCGGCAGGGTCGGAACAGGAGAGCGCACGAGGGAGCTTCCAGGGGGAAACGCCTG
GTATCTTTATAGTCCTGTCGGGTTTCGCCACCTCTGACTTGAGCGTCGATTTTTGTGATGCTCGTCAGGG
GGGCGGAGCCTATGGAAAAACGCCAGCAACGCGGCCTTTTTACGGTTCCTGGCCTTTTGCTGGCCTTGAA
GCTGTCCCTGATGGTCGTCATCTACCTGCCTGGACAGCATGGCCTGCAACGCGGGCATCCCGATGCCGCC
GGAAGCGAGAAGAATCATAATGGGGAAGGCCATCCAGCCTCGCGTCGAACTAGATGATCCGGCTGTGGAA
TGTGTGTCAGTTAGGGTGTGGAAAGTCCCCAGGCTCCCCAGCAGGCAGAAGTATGCAAAGCATGCATCTC
AATTAGTCAGCAACCAGGTGTGGAAAGTCCCCAGGCTCCCCAGCAGGCAGAAGTATGCAAAGCATGCATC
TCAATTAGTCAGCAACCATAGTCCCGCCCCTAACTCCGCCCATCCCGCCCCTAACTCCGCCCAGTTCCGC
CCATTCTCCGCCCCATGGCTGACTAATTTTTTTTATTTATGCAGAGGCCGAGGCCGCCTCGGCCTCTGAG
CTATTCCAGAAGTAGTGAGGAGGCTTTTTTGGAGGGTGACCGCCACGACCGGTGCCGCCACCATCCCCTG
ACCCACGCCCCTGACCCCTCACAAGGAGACGACCTTCCATGACCGAGTACAAGCCCACGGTGCGCCTCGC
CACCCGCGACGACGTCCCCCGGGCCGTACGCACCCTCGCCGCCGCGTTCGCCGACTACCCCGCCACGCGC
CACACCGTCGACCCCGACCGCCACATCGAACGCGTCACCGAGCTGCAAGAACTCTTCCTCACGCGCGTCG
GGCTCGACATCGGCAAGGTGTGGGTCGCGGACGACGGCGCCGCGGTGGCGGTCTGGACCACGCCGGAGAG
CGTCGAAGCGGGGGCGGTGTTCGCCGAGATCGGCCCGCGCATGGCCGAGTTGAGCGGTTCCCGGCTGGCC
GCGCAGCAACAGATGGAAGGCCTCCTGGCGCCGCACCGGCCCAAGGAGCCCGCGTGGTTCCTGGCCACCG
TCGGCGTCTCGCCCGACCACCAGGGCAAGGGTCTGGGCAGCGCCGTCGTGCTCCCCGGAGTGGAGGCGGC
CGAGCGCGCCGGGGTGCCCGCCTTCCTGGAGACCTCCGCGCCCCGCAACCTCCCCTTCTACGAGCGGCTC
GGCTTCACCGTCACCGCCGACGTCGAGGTGCCCGAAGGACCGCGCACCTGGTGCATGACCCGCAAGCCCG
GTGCCTGACGCCCGCCCCACGACCCGCAGCGCCCGACCGAAAGGAGCGCACGACCCGGTCCGACGCGGCC
CGACGGGTCCGAGGGGGGTCGACCTCGAAACTTGTTTATTGCAGCTTATAATGGTTACAAATAAAGCAAT
AGCATCACAAATTTCACAAATAAAGCATTTTTTTCACTGCATTCTAGTTGTGGTTTGTCCAAACTCATCA
ATGTATCTTATCATGTCTGGATCTGATCCGAACCCCTTCCTCGACCAATTCTCATGTTTGACAGCTTATC
ATCGCAGATCCGGGCAACGTTGTTGCCATTGCTCGACCAATTCTCATGTTTGACAGCTTATCATCGCAGA
TCCGTATGGTGCACTCTCAGTACAATCTGCTCTGATGCCGCATAGTTAAGCCAGTATCTGCTCCCTGCTT
GTGTGTTGGAGGTCGCTGAGTAGTGCGCGAGCAAAATTTAAGCTACAACAAGGCAAGGCTTGACCGACAA
TTGCATGAAGAATCTGCTTAGGGTTAGGCGTTTTGCGCTGCTTCGCGATGTACGGGCCAGATATACGCGT
ATCTGAGGGGACTAGGGTGTGTTTAGGCGAAAAGCGGGGCTTCGGTTGTACGCGGTTAGGAGTCCCCTCA
GGATATAGTAGTTTCGCTTTTGCATAGGGAGGGGGAAATGTAGTCTTATGCAATACTCTTGTAGTCTTGC
AACATGGTAACGATGAGTTAGCAACATGCCTTACAAGGAGAGAAAAAGCACCGTGCATGCCGATTGGTGG
AAGTAAGGTGGTACGATCGTGCCTTATTAGGAAGGCAACAGACGGGTCTGACATGGATTGGACGAACCAC
TGAATTCCGCATTGCAGAGATATTGTATTTAAGTGCCTAGCTCGATACAATAAACGCCATTTGACCATTC
ACCACATTGGTGTGCACCTCCAAGCTGGCCGGGGATCCTCTAGGGCCTCTGAGCTATTCCAGAAGTAGTG
AAGAGGCTTTTTTGGAGGCCTAGGCTTTTGCAAAAAGCTCCGGATCGATCCTGAGAACTTCAGGGTGAGT
TTGGGGACCCTTGATTGTTCTTTCTTTTTCGCTATTGTAAAATTCATGTTATATGGAGGGGGCAAAGTTT
TCAGGGTGTTGTTTAGAATGGGAAGATGTCCCTTGTATCACCATGGACCCTCATGATAATTTTGTTTCTT
TCACTTTCTACTCTGTTGACAACCATTGTCTCCTCTTATTTTCTTTTCATTTTCTGTAACTTTTTCGTTA
AACTTTAGCTTGCATTTGTAACGAATTTTTAAATTCACTTTTGTTTATTTGTCAGATTGTAAGTACTTTC
TCTAATCACTTTTTTTTCAAGGCAATCAGGGTATATTATATTGTACTTCAGCACAGTTTTAGAGAACAAT
TGTTATAATTAAATGATAAGGTAGAATATTTCTGCATATAAATTCTGGCTGGCGTGGAAATATTCTTATT
GGTAGAAACAACTACATCCTGGTCATCATCCTGCCTTTCTCTTTATGGTTACAATGATATACACTGTTTG
AGATGAGGATAAAATACTCTGAGTCCAAACCGGGCCCCTCTGCTAACCATGTTCATGCCTTCTTCTTTTT
CCTACAGCTCCTGGGCAACGTGCTGGTTATTGTGCTGTCTCATCATTTTGGCAAAGAATTGTAATACGAC
TCACTATAGGGCGAATTGATATGTCTAGATTAGATAAAAGTAAAGTGATTAACAGCGCATTAGAGCTGCT
TAATGAGGTCGGAATCGAAGGTTTAACAACCCGTAAACTCGCCCAGAAGCTAGGTGTAGAGCAGCCTACA
TTGTATTGGCATGTAAAAAATAAGCGGGCTTTGCTCGACGCCTTAGCCATTGAGATGTTAGATAGGCACC
ATACTCACTTTTGCCCTTTAGAAGGGGAAAGCTGGCAAGATTTTTTACGTAATAACGCTAAAAGTTTTAG
ATGTGCTTTACTAAGTCATCGCGATGGAGCAAAAGTACATTTAGGTACACGGCCTACAGAAAAACAGTAT
GAAACTCTCGAAAATCAATTAGCCTTTTTATGCCAACAAGGTTTTTCACTAGAGAATGCATTATATGCAC
TCAGCGCTGTGGGGCATTTTACTTTAGGTTGCGTATTGGAAGATCAAGAGCATCAAGTCGCTAAAGAAGA
AAGGGAAACACCTACTACTGATAGTATGCCGCCATTATTACGACAAGCTATCGAATTATTTGATCACCAA
GGTGCAGAGCCAGCCTTCTTATTCGGCCTTGAATTGATCATATGCGGATTAGAAAAACAACTTAAATGTG
AAAGTGGGTCCGCGTACAGCGGATCCCGGGAATTCAGATCTTATTAAAGCAGAACTTGTTTATTGCAGCT
TATAATGGTTACAAATAAAGCAATAGCATCACAAATTTCACAAATAAAGCATTTTTTTCACTGCATTCTA
GTTGTGGTTTGTCCAAACTCATCAATGTATCTTATCATGTCTGGTCGAATCCATGGCGCAGAACTGGTAG
GTATGGAAGATCCGCGTTGACATTGATTATTGACTAGTTATTAATAGTAATCAATTACGGGGTCATTAGT
TCATAGCCCATATATGGAGTTCCGCGTTACATAACTTACGGTAAATGGCCCGCCTGGCTGACCGCCCAAC
GACCCCCGCCCATTGACGTCAATAATGACGTATGTTCCCATAGTAACGCCAATAGGGACTTTCCATTGAC
GTCAATGGGTGGAGTATTTACGGTAAACTGCCCACTTGGCAGTACATCAAGTGTATCATATGCCAAGTAC
GCCCCCTATTGACGTCAATGACGGTAAATGGCCCGCCTGGCATTATGCCCAGTACATGACCTTATGGGAC
TTTCCTACTTGGCAGTACATCTACGTATTAGTCATCGCTATTACCATGGTGATGCGGTTTTGGCAGTACA
TCAATGGGCGTGGATAGCGGTTTGACTCACGGGGATTTCCAAGTCTCCACCCCATTGACGTCAATGGGAG
TTTGTTTTGGCACCAAAATCAACGGGACTTTCCAAAATGTCGTAACAACTCCGCCCCATTGACGCAAATG
GGCGGTAGGCGTGTACGGTGGGAGGTCTATATAAGCAGAGCTCTCCCTATCAGTGATAGAGATCTCCCTA
TCAGTGATAGAGATCGTCGACGAGCTCGTTTAGTGAACCGTCAGATCGCCTGGAGACGCCATCCACGCTG
TTTTGACCTCCATAGAAGACACCGGGACCGATCCAGCCTCCGGACTCTAGCGTTTAAACTTAAGCTTACC
ACCATGGATTATAAAGACGATGATGACAAGCACCACCACCACCACCACGACAAGGATTGTGAAATGAAAC
GCACCACACTGGACAGCCCTTTGGGGAAGCTGGAGCTGTCTGGTTGTGAGCAGGGTCTGCACGAAATAAT
TTTTCTGGGCAAGGGGACGTCTGCAGCTGATGCCGTGGAGGTCCCAGCCCCCGCTGCGGTTCTCGGAGGT
CCGGAGCCCCTGATGCAGGCTACAGCCTGGCTGAATGCCTATTTCCACCAGCCCGAGGCTATCGAAGAGT
TCCCCGTGCCGGCTCTTCACCATCCCGTTTTCCAGCAAGAGTCGTTCACCAGACAGGTGTTATGGAAGCT
GCTGAAGGTTGTGAAATTCGGAGAAGTGATTTCTTACTCTCACTTAGCAGCCCTGGCAGGCAACCCCGCA
GCCACGGCAGCAGTGAAGACGGCACTGAGTGGCAATCCTGTCCCTATCCTGATCCCGTGCCACAGAGTGG
TCCAGGGGGATTTGGATGTGGGCGGTTACGAGGGTGGACTGGCCGTGAAGGAATGGCTTCTGGCCCATGA
AGGCCACCGGTTGGGGAAGCCAGGCTTGGGATTCGAACTGGAGGTGCTGTTCCAGGGCCCCGGTACCGCC
ATCACAAGTTTGTACAAAAAAGCAGGCACCATGGCGGCGGCGTCTGTCTCTGCGGCTTCTGGTTCTCACT
TGTCGAACAGCTTTGCTGAGCCATCAAGGTCTAATGGAAGCATGGTTCGGCATTCTTCATCTCCATATGT
AGTATATCCTTCGGATAAGCCTTTCCTTAATAGTGATCTACGACGCTCCCCAAGTAAGCCTACACTTGCC
TATCCAGAAAGCAACAGCAGAGCCATATTTTCTGCTCTTAAGAATCTTCAAGATAAGATTCGACGCTTGG
AACTTGAGAGGATTCAGGCAGAAGAAAGTGTGAAAACCTTGTCTAGAGAAACAATTGAATATAAGAAAGT
ACTGGATGAACAGATACAAGAAAGGGAGAATTCAAAGAATGAGGAATCAAAGCACAATCAAGAACTGACA
TCTCAGTTGTTAGCTGCAGAAAATAAATGCAATCTATTAGAAAAACAATTGGAATACATGCGAAATATGA
TAAAGCATGCCGAAATGGAGAGGACATCTGTCTTAGAGAAACAAGTTTCCCTAGAAAGAGAACGACAACA
TGATCAAACACATGTTCAGAGCCAACTTGAAAAATTGGATCTTCTTGAACAGGAGTATAACAAACTTACC
ACAATGCAGGCCCTTGCAGAAAAAAAAATGCAAGAGTTGGAAGCAAAACTCCATGAAGAAGAACAGGAAA
GGAAACGCATGCAAGCTAAGGCAGCTGAGTTGCAGACTGGTCTAGAAACAAATAGACTTATCTTTGAAGA
TAAGGCAACTCCGTGTGTTCCCAATGCAAGAAGAATTAAAAAAAAGAAGTCAAAACCACCAGAAAAGGTG
TAGAACCCAGCTTTC
Features (pLannotate 1.2.2; 31 found; start..end, strand, type, name):
     85..196     +  polyA_signal   bGH poly(A) signal: bovine growth hormone polyadenylation signal
    737..2294    -  rep_origin     oriP (fragment): Epstein-Barr virus oriP replication origin (Yates et al., 2000)
   2407..2625    -  CDS            gL (fragment): GL_EBVB9 - Experimental evidence at protein level: Swiss-Prot protein existence level 1. The heterodimer glycoprotein H-glycoprotein L is required for the fusion of viral and plasma membranes leading to virus entry into the host cell. Acts as a functional inhibitor of gH and maintains gH in an inhibited form. Upon binding to host integrins, gL dissociates from gH leading to activation of the viral fusion glycoproteins gB and gH. Fusion of EBV with B-lymphocytes requires the additional receptor- binding protein gp42, which forms a complex with gH/gL. The heterodimer gH/gL targets also host EPHA
   2708..4633    -  CDS            EBNA1: Epstein-Barr nuclear antigen 1, also known as EBNA-1 crucial for latent viral infection, and for episomal amplification of vectors containing the oriP origin (Okita et al., 2013)
   4671..5015    -  CDS            BRRF2_EBVB9 (fragment): Protein inferred from homology: Swiss-Prot protein existence level 3. From Epstein-Barr virus (strain B95-8) (HHV-4) (Human herpesvirus 4).
   5018..5041    -  promoter       tet promoter (fragment): E. coli promoter for tetracycline efflux protein gene
   5154..5258    +  promoter       AmpR promoter: bla
   5259..6119    +  CDS            AmpR: β-lactamase; bla; confers resistance to ampicillin, carbenicillin, and related antibiotics
   6290..6878    +  rep_origin     ori: high-copy-number ColE1/pMB1/pBR322/pUC origin of replication
   6924..7047    -  CDS            TcR (fragment): tetracycline efflux protein; tet; confers resistance to tetracycline
   7085..7382    +  promoter       SV40 promoter: SV40 enhancer and early promoter
   7459..8058    +  CDS            PuroR: puromycin N-acetyltransferase; pac from Streptomyces alboniger; confers resistance to puromycin
   8149..8283    +  polyA_signal   SV40 poly(A) signal: SV40 polyadenylation signal
   8405..8457    -  misc_feature   bom (fragment): basis of mobility region from pBR322
   8588..8681    +  ncRNA          Retro dr1: Accession: RF00214 - Retrovirus direct repeat 1 (dr1)
   8717..8978    +  promoter       RSV promoter: Rous sarcoma virus enhancer/promoter
   9004..9064    +  promoter       SV40 promoter (fragment): SV40 early promoter
   9095..9667    +  intron         β-globin intron: intron from rabbit β-globin gene
   9722..9740    +  promoter       T7 promoter: promoter for bacteriophage T7 RNA polymerase
   9751..10371   +  CDS            tetR: TETR2_ECOLX - Experimental evidence at protein level: Swiss-Prot protein existence level 1. TetR is the repressor of the tetracycline resistance element; its N-terminal region forms a helix-turn-helix structure and binds DNA. Binding of tetracycline to TetR reduces the repressor affinity for the tetracycline resistance gene (tetA) promoter operator sites. From Escherichia coli.
  10413..10534   +  polyA_signal   SV40 poly(A) signal: SV40 polyadenylation signal
  10589..10968   +  enhancer       CMV enhancer: human cytomegalovirus immediate early enhancer
  10969..11172   +  promoter       CMV promoter: human cytomegalovirus (CMV) immediate early promoter
  11174..11193   +  promoter       PLtetO-1 promoter (fragment): modified phage lambda PL promoter with tet operator sites (Lutz and Bujard, 1997)
  11195..11214   +  promoter       PLtetO-1 promoter (fragment): modified phage lambda PL promoter with tet operator sites (Lutz and Bujard, 1997)
  11222..11255   +  promoter       TRE3GV promoter (fragment): 3rd-generation Tet-responsive promoter that can be activated by binding of Tet-On® 3G, optimized for retroviral and lentiviral vectors
  11371..11388   +  CDS            9xHis (fragment): 9xHis affinity tag
  11389..11931   +  CDS            MGMT (fragment): MGMT_HUMAN - Experimental evidence at protein level: Swiss-Prot protein existence level 1. Involved in the cellular defense against the biological effects of O6-methylguanine (O6-MeG) and O4-methylthymine (O4-MeT) in DNA. Repairs the methylated nucleobase in DNA by stoichiometrically transferring the methyl group to a cysteine residue in the enzyme. This is a suicide reaction: the enzyme is irreversibly inactivated. From Homo sapiens (Human).
  11975..11995   +  protein_bind   attB1: mutant version of attB; core recombination site for the Gateway® BP reaction BP Clonase™
  12001..12807   +  CDS            CEP57 (fragment): CEP57_HUMAN - Also known as KIAA0092, TSP57. Experimental evidence at protein level: Swiss-Prot protein existence level 1. Centrosomal protein which may be required for microtubule attachment to centrosomes. May act by forming ring-like structures around microtubules. Mediates nuclear translocation and mitogenic activity of the internalized growth factor FGF2, but that of FGF1. From Homo sapiens (Human).
  12815..14      -  protein_bind   attB2 (across the origin): mutant version of attB; recombination site for the Gateway® BP reaction BP Clonase™
