[The description below was written by a language model from this plasmid's Addgene catalogue record and pLannotate feature annotations shown in this document.]
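Description:
pEBTet-SNAP-Cep57 is an Epstein-Barr virus-based episomal mammalian expression plasmid built on the pEBTet backbone, designed for tetracycline/doxycycline-inducible production of the human centrosomal protein Cep57 fused at its N-terminus to SNAP-tag. In bacteria it is maintained through a high-copy ColE1/pUC-type origin with ampicillin resistance. In mammalian cells the EBV oriP origin together with the EBNA1 coding sequence allows the plasmid to replicate and persist extrachromosomally. An SV40 promoter-driven puromycin N-acetyltransferase cassette with an SV40 polyadenylation signal allows selection of cells that retain it. Short EBV and pBR322-derived fragments (gL, BRRF2, TcR, bom) appear to be backbone remnants.

The expression cassette uses a CMV enhancer/promoter followed by tet operator sites (CMV-TetO2) and ends in a bGH polyadenylation signal. The same plasmid carries a tetR gene, preceded by RSV promoter and partial SV40 promoter elements and a rabbit β-globin intron. The repressor therefore silences the CMV-TetO2 promoter until tetracycline or an analogue releases it. The open reading frame begins with a His tag (the catalogue also lists FLAG, which is not annotated). Next comes a region annotated as an MGMT fragment, which corresponds to SNAP-tag, an engineered form of that alkyltransferase which reacts covalently with benzylguanine substrates. The CEP57 sequence lies between attB1 and attB2 sites left by Gateway cloning and is annotated as a fragment of about 0.8 kb. The sequenced and depositor records show the same features but differ by roughly 120 bp, with oriP appearing shorter in the sequenced version. The associated work used selective chemical crosslinking to study a Cep57-Cep63-Cep152 centrosomal complex.
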