Addgene plasmid #136817: pEBTet-SNAP-Cep57
Purpose: Mammalian expression of the centrosomal protein Cep57 N-terminally fused to SNAP-tag
Depositing lab: Kai Johnsson. Depositing organization: Swiss Federal Institute of Technology (EPFL). Publication: Selective chemical crosslinking reveals a Cep57-Cep63-Cep152 centrosomal complex. Lukinavicius G, Lavogina D, Orpinell M, Umezawa K, Reymond L, Garin N, Gonczy P, Johnsson K. Curr Biol. 2013 Feb 4;23(3):265-70. doi: 10.1016/j.cub.2012.12.030. Epub 2013 Jan 17. PubMed 23333316.
Backbone
  Vector backbone: pEBTet
  Backbone size w/o insert (bp): 11262
  Vector type: Mammalian Expression
  Selectable markers: Puromycin
Growth in bacteria
  Bacterial resistance: Ampicillin, 100 μg/mL
  Growth temperature: 37°C
  Growth strain: DH5alpha
  Copy number: High Copy
Gene/Insert
  Gene/Insert name: SNAP-Cep57
  Species: H. sapiens (human), Synthetic
  Insert size (bp): 1686
  Entrez Gene: CEP57 (a.k.a. MVA2, PIG8, TSP57)
  Promoter: CMV-TetO2
  Tag / fusion protein: FLAG-tag / His-tag (N terminal on insert)
  Cloning method: Gateway Cloning
  Sequencing primers: 5′ CMV_Fwd; 3′ BGH_Rev
Terms and licenses: Academic/Nonprofit Terms; Industry Terms: Not Available to Industry
How to cite: pEBTet-SNAP-Cep57 was a gift from Kai Johnsson (Addgene plasmid # 136817 ; http://n2t.net/addgene:136817 ; RRID:Addgene_136817)
