>Addgene plasmid #136817 | pEBTet-SNAP-Cep57 | depositor partial sequence | sequence record 264067 | Insert
ATGGGCGGTAGGCGTGTACGGTGGGAGGTCTATATAAGCAGAGCTCTCCCTATCAGTGATAGAGATCTCC
CTATCAGTGATAGAGATCGTCGACGAGCTCGTTTAGTGAACCGTCAGATCGCCTGGAGACGCCATCCACG
CTGTTTTGACCTCCATAGAAGACACCGGGACCGATCCAGCCTCCGGACTCTAGCGTTTAAACTTAAGCTT
ACCACCATGGATTATAAAGACGATGATGACAAGCACCACCACCACCACCACGACAAGGATTGTGAAATGA
AACGCACCACACTGGACAGCCCTTTGGGGAAGCTGGAGCTGTCTGGTTGTGAGCAGGGTCTGCACGAAAT
AATTTTTCTGGGCAAGGGGACGTCTGCAGCTGATGCCGTGGAGGTCCCAGCCCCCGCTGCGGTTCTCGGA
GGTCCGGAGCCCCTGATGCAGGCTACAGCCTGGCTGAATGCCTATTTCCACCAGCCCGAGGCTATCGAAG
AGTTCCCCGTGCCGGCTCTTCACCATCCCGTTTTCCAGCAAGAGTCGTTCACCAGACAGGTGTTATGGAA
GCTGCTGAAGGTTGTGAAATTCGGAGAAGTGATTTCTTACTCTCACTTAGCAGCCCTGGCAGGCAACCCC
GCAGCCACGGCAGCAGTGAAGACGGCACTGAGTGGCAATCCTGTCCCTATCCTGATCCCGTGCCACAGAG
TGGTCCAGGGGGATTTGGATGTGGGCGGTTACGAGGGTGGACTGGCCGTGAAGGAATGGCTTCTGGCCCA
TGAAGGCCACCGGTTGGGGAAGCCAGGCTTGGGATTCGAACTGGAGGTGCTGTTCCAGGGCCCCGGTACC
GCCATCACAAGTTTGTACAAAAAAGCAGGCACCATGGCGGCGGCGTCTGTCTCTGCGGCTTCTGGTTCTC
ACTTGTCGAACAGCTTTGCTGAGCCATCAAGGTCTAATGGAAGCATGGTTCGGCATTCTTCATCTCCATA
TGTAGTATATCCTTCGGATAAGCCTTTCCTTAATAGTGATCTACGACGCTCCCCAAGTAAGCCTACACTT
GCCTATCCAGAAAGCAACAGCAGAGCCATATTTTCTGCTCTTAAGAATCTTCAAGATAAGATTCGACGCT
TGGAACTTGAGAGGATTCAGGCAGAAGAAAGTGTGAAAACCTTGTCTAGAGAAACAATTGAATATAAGAA
AGTACTGGATGAACAGATACAAGAAAGGGAGAATTCAAAGAATGAGGAATCAAAGCACAATCAAGAACTG
ACATCTCAGTTGTTAGCTGCAGAAAATAAATGCAATCTATTAGAAAAACAATTGGAATACATGCGAAATA
TGATAAAGCATGCCGAAATGGAGAGGACATCTGTCTTAGAGAAACAAGTTTCCCTAGAAAGAGAACGACA
ACATGATCAAACACATGTTCAGAGCCAACTTGAAAAATTGGATCTTCTTGAACAGGAGTATAACAAACTT
ACCACAATGCAGGCCCTTGCAGAAAAAAAAATGCAAGAGTTGGAAGCAAAACTCCATGAAGAAGAACAGG
AAAGGAAACGCATGCAAGCTAAGGCAGCTGAGTTGCAGACTGGTCTAGAAACAAATAGACTTATCTTTGA
AGATAAGGCAACTCCGTGTGTTCCCAATGCAAGAAGAATTAAAAAAAAGAAGTCAAAACCACCAGAAAAG
GTGTAG
